LOCUS       Exported 14298 bp ds-DNA circular SYN 12-MAY-2021
DEFINITION  Dosage control and tracing of reprogramming episomes.
ACCESSION   .
VERSION     .
KEYWORDS    pCXLE-hOCT3/4-shp53-F + mCherry-2A-puro
SOURCE      synthetic DNA construct
  ORGANISM  synthetic DNA construct
REFERENCE   1 (bases 1 to 14298)
  AUTHORS   Schmitt CE, Morales BM, Schmitz EMH, Hawkins JS, Lizama CO, Zape JP,
            Hsiao EC, Zovein AC
  TITLE     Fluorescent tagged episomals for stoichiometric induced pluripotent
            stem cell reprogramming.
  JOURNAL   Stem Cell Res Ther. 2017 Jun 5;8(1):132. doi:
            10.1186/s13287-017-0581-7.
  PUBMED    28583172
REFERENCE   2 (bases 1 to 14298)
  AUTHORS   .
  TITLE     Direct Submission
  JOURNAL   Exported May 12, 2021 from SnapGene Server 1.1.58
            http://www.snapgene.com
FEATURES             Location/Qualifiers
     source          1..14298
                     /organism="synthetic DNA construct"
                     /mol_type="other DNA"
     enhancer        4..383
                     /label=CMV enhancer
                     /note="human cytomegalovirus immediate early enhancer"
     promoter        385..661
                     /label=chicken beta-actin promoter
     intron          662..1678
                     /label=chimeric intron
                     /note="chimera between introns from chicken beta-actin and
                     rabbit beta-globin"
     primer_bind     1602..1624
                     /label=pCAGGS-5
                     /note="Chimeric intron in CAG promoter, forward primer"
     primer_bind     1686..1705
                     /label=pCAG-F
                     /note="Rabbit beta-globin intron, for pCAG plasmids,
                     forward primer"
     misc_feature    2866..3454
                     /label=WPRE
                     /note="woodchuck hepatitis virus posttranscriptional
                     regulatory element"
     primer_bind     complement(2919..2939)
                     /label=WPRE-R
                     /note="WPRE, reverse primer"
     CDS             complement(3337..3348)
                     /codon_start=1
                     /product="Factor Xa recognition and cleavage site"
                     /label=Factor Xa site
                     /translation="IEGR"
     primer_bind     complement(3544..3563)
                     /label=Bglob-pA-R
                     /note="Rabbit beta-globin polyA region, reverse primer"
     polyA_signal    3609..3664
                     /label=-beta-globin poly(A) signal
                     /note="rabbit beta-globin polyadenylation signal (Gil and
                     Proudfoot, 1987)"
     primer_bind     complement(3663..3682)
                     /label=rbglobpA-R
                     /note="Rabbit beta-globin polyA, reverse primer. Also
                     called rb-glob-pA-term-R"
     primer_bind     complement(4025..4041)
                     /label=M13 rev
                     /note="common sequencing primer, one of multiple similar
                     variants"
     primer_bind     complement(4025..4041)
                     /label=M13 Reverse
                     /note="In lacZ gene. Also called M13-rev"
     primer_bind     complement(4038..4060)
                     /label=M13/pUC Reverse
                     /note="In lacZ gene"
     protein_bind    4049..4065
                     /label=lac operator
                     /bound_moiety="lac repressor encoded by lacI"
                     /note="The lac repressor binds to the lac operator to
                     inhibit transcription in E. coli. This inhibition can be
                     relieved by adding lactose or
                     isopropyl-beta-D-thiogalactopyranoside (IPTG)."
     promoter        complement(4073..4103)
                     /label=lac promoter
                     /note="promoter for the E. coli lac operon"
     protein_bind    4118..4139
                     /label=CAP binding site
                     /bound_moiety="E. coli catabolite activator protein"
                     /note="CAP binding activates transcription in the presence
                     of cAMP."
     protein_bind    complement(4228..4261)
                     /label=loxP
                     /bound_moiety="Cre recombinase"
                     /note="Cre-mediated recombination occurs in the 8-bp core
                     sequence (GCATACAT)."
     polyA_signal    4701..4925
                     /label=bGH poly(A) signal
                     /note="bovine growth hormone polyadenylation signal"
     CDS             complement(4932..5528)
                     /codon_start=1
                     /gene="pac from Streptomyces alboniger"
                     /product="puromycin N-acetyltransferase"
                     /label=PuroR
                     /note="confers resistance to puromycin"
                     /translation="TEYKPTVRLATRDDVPRAVRTLAAAFADYPATRHTVDPDRHIERV
                     TELQELFLTRVGLDIGKVWVADDGAAVAVWTTPESVEAGAVFAEIGPRMAELSGSRLAA
                     QQQMEGLLAPHRPKEPAWFLATVGVSPDHQGKGLGSAVVLPGVEAAERAGVPAFLETSA
                     PRNLPFYERLGFTVTADVEVPEGPRTWCMTRKPGA"
     primer_bind     complement(5015..5035)
                     /label=Puro-F
                     /note="Puromycin resistance gene, forward primer"
     CDS             complement(5532..5585)
                     /codon_start=1
                     /product="2A peptide from Thosea asigna virus capsid
                     protein"
                     /label=T2A
                     /note="Eukaryotic ribosomes fail to insert a peptide bond
                     between the Gly and Pro residues, yielding separate
                     polypeptides."
                     /translation="EGRGSLLTCGDVEENPGP"
     CDS             complement(5592..6299)
                     /codon_start=1
                     /product="monomeric derivative of DsRed fluorescent protein
                     (Shaner et al., 2004)"
                     /label=mCherry
                     /note="mammalian codon-optimized"
                     /translation="MVSKGEEDNMAIIKEFMRFKVHMEGSVNGHEFEIEGEGEGRPYEG
                     TQTAKLKVTKGGPLPFAWDILSPQFMYGSKAYVKHPADIPDYLKLSFPEGFKWERVMNF
                     EDGGVVTVTQDSSLQDGEFIYKVKLRGTNFPSDGPVMQKKTMGWEASSERMYPEDGALK
                     GEIKQRLKLKDGGHYDAEVKTTYKAKKPVQLPGAYNVNIKLDITSHNEDYTIVEQYERA
                     EGRHSTGGMDELYK"
     primer_bind     complement(5867..5886)
                     /label=mCherry-F
                     /note="mCherry, forward primer"
     primer_bind     6136..6154
                     /label=mCherry-R
                     /note="mCherry, reverse primer"
     primer_bind     complement(6391..6415)
                     /label=LNCX
                     /note="Human CMV promoter, forward primer"
     promoter        complement(6412..6615)
                     /label=CMV promoter
                     /note="human cytomegalovirus (CMV) immediate early
                     promoter"
     primer_bind     complement(6441..6461)
                     /label=CMV-F
                     /note="Human CMV immediate early promoter, forward primer"
     enhancer        6616..6919
                     /label=CMV enhancer
                     /note="human cytomegalovirus immediate early enhancer"
     CDS             7339..9264
                     /codon_start=1
                     /product="Epstein-Barr nuclear antigen 1, also known as
                     EBNA-1"
                     /label=EBNA1
                     /note="crucial for latent viral infection, and for episomal
                     amplification of vectors containing the oriP origin (Okita
                     et al., 2013)"
                     /translation="MSDEGPGTGPGNGLGEKGDTSGPEGSGGSGPQRRGGDNHGRGRGR
                     GRGRGGGRPGAPGGSGSGPRHRDGVRRPQKRPSCIGCKGTHGGTGAGAGAGGAGAGGAG
                     AGGGAGAGGGAGGAGGAGGAGAGGGAGAGGGAGGAGGAGAGGGAGAGGGAGGAGAGGGA
                     GGAGGAGAGGGAGAGGGAGGAGAGGGAGGAGGAGAGGGAGAGGAGGAGGAGAGGAGAGG
                     GAGGAGGAGAGGAGAGGAGAGGAGAGGAGGAGAGGAGGAGAGGAGGAGAGGGAGGAGAG
                     GGAGGAGAGGAGGAGAGGAGGAGAGGAGGAGAGGGAGAGGAGAGGGGRGRGGSGGRGRG
                     GSGGRGRGGSGGRRGRGRERARGGSRERARGRGRGRGEKRPRSPSSQSSSSGSPPRRPP
                     PGRRPFFHPVGEADYFEYHQEGGPDGEPDVPPGAIEQGPADDPGEGPSTGPRGQGDGGR
                     RKKGGWFGKHRGQGGSNPKFENIAEGLRALLARSHVERTTDEGTWVAGVFVYGGSKTSL
                     YNLRRGTALAIPQCRLTPLSRLPFGMAPGPGPQPGPLRESIVCYFMVFLQTHIFAEVLK
                     DAIKDLVMTKPAPTCNIRVTVCSFDDGVDLPPWFPPMVEGAAAEGDDGDDGDEGGDGDE
                     GEEGQE"
     protein_bind    complement(9432..9465)
                     /label=loxP
                     /bound_moiety="Cre recombinase"
                     /note="Cre-mediated recombination occurs in the 8-bp core
                     sequence (GCATACAT)."
     rep_origin      9652..11441
                     /label=oriP
                     /note="Epstein-Barr virus oriP replication origin (Yates et
                     al., 2000)"
     promoter        11912..12225
                     /label=U6 promoter
                     /note="RNA polymerase III promoter for mouse U6 snRNA (Das
                     et al., 1988)"
     primer_bind     12144..12164
                     /label=mU6-F
                     /note="Mouse U6 promoter, forward primer"
     primer_bind     complement(12376..12393)
                     /label=L4440
                     /note="L4440 vector, forward primer"
     rep_origin      complement(12547..13135)
                     /direction=LEFT
                     /label=ori
                     /note="high-copy-number ColE1/pMB1/pBR322/pUC origin of
                     replication"
     primer_bind     complement(12627..12646)
                     /label=pBR322ori-F
                     /note="pBR322 origin, forward primer"
     CDS             complement(13306..14166)
                     /codon_start=1
                     /gene="bla"
                     /product="beta-lactamase"
                     /label=AmpR
                     /note="confers resistance to ampicillin, carbenicillin, and
                     related antibiotics"
                     /translation="MSIQHFRVALIPFFAAFCLPVFAHPETLVKVKDAEDQLGARVGYI
                     ELDLNSGKILESFRPEERFPMMSTFKVLLCGAVLSRIDAGQEQLGRRIHYSQNDLVEYS
                     PVTEKHLTDGMTVRELCSAAITMSDNTAANLLLTTIGGPKELTAFLHNMGDHVTRLDRW
                     EPELNEAIPNDERDTTMPVAMATTLRKLLTGELLTLASRQQLIDWMEADKVAGPLLRSA
                     LPAGWFIADKSGAGERGSRGIIAALGPDGKPSRIVVIYTTGSQATMDERNRQIAEIGAS
                     LIKHW"
     primer_bind     13929..13948
                     /label=Amp-R
                     /note="Ampicillin resistance gene, reverse primer"
     promoter        complement(14167..14271)
                     /gene="bla"
                     /label=AmpR promoter
ORIGIN
        1 gtcgacattg attattgact agttattaat agtaatcaat tacggggtca ttagttcata
       61 gcccatatat ggagttccgc gttacataac ttacggtaaa tggcccgcct ggctgaccgc
      121 ccaacgaccc ccgcccattg acgtcaataa tgacgtatgt tcccatagta acgccaatag
      181 ggactttcca ttgacgtcaa tgggtggagt atttacggta aactgcccac ttggcagtac
      241 atcaagtgta tcatatgcca agtacgcccc ctattgacgt caatgacggt aaatggcccg
      301 cctggcatta tgcccagtac atgaccttat gggactttcc tacttggcag tacatctacg
      361 tattagtcat cgctattacc atggtcgagg tgagccccac gttctgcttc actctcccca
      421 tctccccccc ctccccaccc ccaattttgt atttatttat tttttaatta ttttgtgcag
      481 cgatgggggc gggggggggg ggggggcgcg cgccaggcgg ggcggggcgg ggcgaggggc
      541 ggggcgggcg aggcggagag gtgcggcggc agccaatcag agcggcgcgc tccgaaagtt
      601 tccttttatg gcgaggcggc ggcggcggcg gccctataaa aagcgaagcg cgcggcgggc
      661 gggagtcgct gcgcgctgcc ttcgccccgt gccccgctcc gccgccgcct cgcgccgccc
      721 gccccggctc tgactgaccg cgttactccc acaggtgagc gggcgggacg gcccttctcc
      781 tccgggctgt aattagcgct tggtttaatg acggcttgtt tcttttctgt ggctgcgtga
      841 aagccttgag gggctccggg agggcccttt gtgcgggggg agcggctcgg ggggtgcgtg
      901 cgtgtgtgtg tgcgtgggga gcgccgcgtg cggctccgcg ctgcccggcg gctgtgagcg
      961 ctgcgggcgc ggcgcggggc tttgtgcgct ccgcagtgtg cgcgagggga gcgcggccgg
     1021 gggcggtgcc ccgcggtgcg gggggggctg cgaggggaac aaaggctgcg tgcggggtgt
     1081 gtgcgtgggg gggtgagcag ggggtgtggg cgcgtcggtc gggctgcaac cccccctgca
     1141 cccccctccc cgagttgctg agcacggccc ggcttcgggt gcggggctcc gtacggggcg
     1201 tggcgcgggg ctcgccgtgc cgggcggggg gtggcggcag gtgggggtgc cgggcggggc
     1261 ggggccgcct cgggccgggg agggctcggg ggaggggcgc ggcggccccc ggagcgccgg
     1321 cggctgtcga ggcgcggcga gccgcagcca ttgcctttta tggtaatcgt gcgagagggc
     1381 gcagggactt cctttgtccc aaatctgtgc ggagccgaaa tctgggaggc gccgccgcac
     1441 cccctctagc gggcgcgggg cgaagcggtg cggcgccggc aggaaggaaa tgggcgggga
     1501 gggccttcgt gcgtcgccgc gccgccgtcc ccttctccct ctccagcctc ggggctgtcc
     1561 gcggggggac ggctgccttc gggggggacg gggcagggcg gggttcggct tctggcgtgt
     1621 gaccggcggc tctagagcct ctgctaacca tgttcatgcc ttcttctttt tcctacagct
     1681 cctgggcaac gtgctggtta ttgtgctgtc tcatcatttt ggcaaagaat tcgcccttca
     1741 ccatggcggg acacctggct tcggatttcg ccttctcgcc ccctccaggt ggtggaggtg
     1801 atgggccagg ggggccggag ccgggctggg ttgatcctcg gacctggcta agcttccaag
     1861 gccctcctgg agggccagga atcgggccgg gggttgggcc aggctctgag gtgtggggga
     1921 ttcccccatg ccccccgccg tatgagttct gtggggggat ggcgtactgt gggccccagg
     1981 ttggagtggg gctagtgccc caaggcggct tggagacctc tcagcctgag ggcgaagcag
     2041 gagtcggggt ggagagcaac tccgatgggg cctccccgga gccctgcacc gtcacccctg
     2101 gtgccgtgaa gctggagaag gagaagctgg agcaaaaccc ggaggagtcc caggacatca
     2161 aagctctgca gaaagaactc gagcaatttg ccaagctcct gaagcagaag aggatcaccc
     2221 tgggatatac acaggccgat gtggggctca ccctgggggt tctatttggg aaggtattca
     2281 gccaaacgac catctgccgc tttgaggctc tgcagcttag cttcaagaac atgtgtaagc
     2341 tgcggccctt gctgcagaag tgggtggagg aagctgacaa caatgaaaat cttcaggaga
     2401 tatgcaaagc agaaaccctc gtgcaggccc gaaagagaaa gcgaaccagt atcgagaacc
     2461 gagtgagagg caacctggag aatttgttcc tgcagtgccc gaaacccaca ctgcagcaga
     2521 tcagccacat cgcccagcag cttgggctcg agaaggatgt ggtccgagtg tggttctgta
     2581 accggcgcca gaagggcaag cgatcaagca gcgactatgc acaacgagag gattttgagg
     2641 ctgctgggtc tcctttctca gggggaccag tgtcctttcc tctggcccca gggccccatt
     2701 ttggtacccc aggctatggg agccctcact tcactgcact gtactcctcg gtccctttcc
     2761 ctgaggggga agcctttccc cctgtctctg tcaccactct gggctctccc atgcattcaa
     2821 actgaggtaa gggcgaattc aagcttcggg gactagtcat atgataatca acctctggat
     2881 tacaaaattt gtgaaagatt gactggtatt cttaactatg ttgctccttt tacgctatgt
     2941 ggatacgctg ctttaatgcc tttgtatcat gctattgctt cccgtatggc tttcattttc
     3001 tcctccttgt ataaatcctg gttgctgtct ctttatgagg agttgtggcc cgttgtcagg
     3061 caacgtggcg tggtgtgcac tgtgtttgct gacgcaaccc ccactggttg gggcattgcc
     3121 accacctgtc agctcctttc cgggactttc gctttccccc tccctattgc cacggcggaa
     3181 ctcatcgccg cctgccttgc ccgctgctgg acaggggctc ggctgttggg cactgacaat
     3241 tccgtggtgt tgtcggggaa gctgacgtcc tttccatggc tgctcgcctg tgttgccacc
     3301 tggattctgc gcgggacgtc cttctgctac gtcccttcgg ccctcaatcc agcggacctt
     3361 ccttcccgcg gcctgctgcc ggctctgcgg cctcttccgc gtcttcgcct tcgccctcag
     3421 acgagtcgga tctccctttg ggccgcctcc ccgcatcggt aaattcactc ctcaggtgca
     3481 ggctgcctat cagaaggtgg tggctggtgt ggccaatgcc ctggctcaca aataccactg
     3541 agatcttttt ccctctgcca aaaattatgg ggacatcatg aagccccttg agcatctgac
     3601 ttctggctaa taaaggaaat ttattttcat tgcaatagtg tgttggaatt ttttgtgtct
     3661 ctcactcgga aggacatatg ggagggcaaa tcatttaaaa catcagaatg agtatttggt
     3721 ttagagtttg gcaacatatg cccatatgct ggctgccatg aacaaaggtt ggctataaag
     3781 aggtcatcag tatatgaaac agccccctgc tgtccattcc ttattccata gaaaagcctt
     3841 gacttgaggt tagatttttt ttatattttg ttttgtgtta tttttttctt taacatccct
     3901 aaaattttcc ttacatgttt tactagccag atttttcctc ctctcctgac tactcccagt
     3961 catagctgtc cctcttctct tatggagatc cctcgacctg cagcccaagc ttggcgtaat
     4021 catggtcata gctgtttcct gtgtgaaatt gttatccgct cacaattcca cacaacatac
     4081 gagccggaag cataaagtgt aaagcctggg gtgcctaatg agtgagctaa ctcacattaa
     4141 ttgcgttgcg ctcactgccc gctttccagt cgggaaacct gtcgtgccag cggatctcaa
     4201 ttccgatcat attcaataac ccttaatata acttcgtata atgtatgcta tacgaagtta
     4261 ttaggtctga agaggagttt acgtccagcc aagcttagga tcaattctca tgtttgacag
     4321 cttatcatcg atggccggcc ggcgcccttg ctcaccatga ccggtggatc ccgggccctg
     4381 gtgagcctgg cctctcctta cctcaggtcc gtgggaggct gggggctggg ctgccgccgc
     4441 cgctgccacc tgtccacact gtttatctgg ctgagtggtt tctggcatgc cccgcagagg
     4501 tgactgggac ctctgaggag ccgctgctgc cgcctcagtt cggaatcgct gcatcccagg
     4561 ctggggatag acatggaaag ggtgcacctg ccggttctca gcgccttcat ggagcacagg
     4621 aatgggaatg tagcctggtc ggagctgggg gtacacaggg tggccttccc tagcaggcgg
     4681 cagcctagag ccctcccggg ccatagagcc caccgcatcc ccagcatgcc tgctattgtc
     4741 ttcccaatcc tcccccttgc tgtcctgccc caccccaccc cccagaatag aatgacacct
     4801 actcagacaa tgcgatgcaa tttcctcatt ttattaggaa aggacagtgg gagtggcacc
     4861 ttccagggtc aaggaaggca cgggggaggg gcaaacaaca gatggctggc aactagaagg
     4921 cacaggaatt cttaggcacc gggcttgcgg gtcatgcacc aggtgcgcgg tccttcgggc
     4981 acctcgacgt cggcggtgac ggtgaagccg agccgctcgt agaaggggag gttgcggggc
     5041 gcggaggtct ccaggaaggc gggcaccccg gcgcgctcgg ccgcctccac tccggggagc
     5101 acgacggcgc tgcccagacc cttgccctgg tggtcgggcg agacgccgac ggtggccagg
     5161 aaccacgcgg gctccttggg ccggtgcggc gccaggaggc cttccatctg ttgctgcgcg
     5221 gccagccggg aaccgctcaa ctcggccatg cgcgggccga tctcggcgaa caccgccccc
     5281 gcttcgacgc tctccggcgt ggtccagacc gccaccgcgg cgccgtcgtc cgcgacccac
     5341 accttgccga tgtcgagccc gacgcgcgtg aggaagagtt cttgcagctc ggtgacccgc
     5401 tcgatgtggc ggtccggatc gacggtgtgg cgcgtggcgg ggtagtcggc gaacgcggcg
     5461 gcgagggtgc gtacggccct ggggacgtcg tcgcgggtgg cgaggcgcac cgtgggcttg
     5521 tactcggttc gagggccggg attctcctcc acgtcaccgc atgttagaag acttcctctg
     5581 ccctcccggt gcttgtacag ctcgtccatg ccgccggtgg agtggcggcc ctcggcgcgt
     5641 tcgtactgtt ccacgatggt gtagtcctcg ttgtgggagg tgatgtccaa cttgatgttg
     5701 acgttgtagg cgccgggcag ctgcacgggc ttcttggcct tgtaggtggt cttgacctca
     5761 gcgtcgtagt ggccgccgtc cttcagcttc agcctctgct tgatctcgcc cttcagggcg
     5821 ccgtcctcgg ggtacatccg ctcggaggag gcctcccagc ccatggtctt cttctgcatt
     5881 acggggccgt cggaggggaa gttggtgccg cgcagcttca ccttgtagat gaactcgccg
     5941 tcctgcaggg aggagtcctg ggtcacggtc accacgccgc cgtcctcgaa gttcatcacg
     6001 cgctcccact tgaagccctc ggggaaggac agcttcaagt agtcggggat gtcggcgggg
     6061 tgcttcacgt aggccttgga gccgtacatg aactgagggg acaggatgtc ccaggcgaag
     6121 ggcagggggc cacccttggt caccttcagc ttggcggtct gggtgccctc gtaggggcgg
     6181 ccctcgccct cgccctcgat ctcgaactcg tggccgttca cggagccctc catgtgcacc
     6241 ttgaagcgca tgaactcctt gatgatggcc atgttatcct cctcgccctt gctcaccatc
     6301 tcgagatctg agtccggtag cgctagcgat cctctagtag agtcggtgtc ttctatggag
     6361 gtcaaaacag cgtggatggc gtctccaggc gatctgacgg ttcactaaac gagctctgct
     6421 tatatagacc tcccaccgta cacgcctacc gcccatttgc gtcaatgggg cggagttgtt
     6481 acgacatttt ggaaagtccc gttgattttg gtgccaaaac aaactcccat tgacgtcaat
     6541 ggggtggaga cttggaaatc cccgtgagtc aaaccgctat ccacgcccat tgatgtactg
     6601 ccaaaaccgc atcaccatgg taatagcgat gactaatacg tagatgtact gccaagtagg
     6661 aaagtcccat aaggtcatgt actgggcata atgccaggcg ggccatttac cgtcattgac
     6721 gtcaataggg ggcgtacttg gcatatgata cacttgatgt actgccaagt gggcagttta
     6781 ccgtaaatac tccacccatt gacgtcaatg gaaagtccct attggcgtta ctatgggaac
     6841 atacgtcatt attgacgtca atgggcgggg gtcgttgggc ggtcagccag gcgggccatt
     6901 taccgtaagt tatgtaacgc ggaactccca agcttgcgat cgcatcgata agctgatcct
     6961 cacaggccgc acccagcttt tcttccgttg ccccagtagc atctctgtct ggtgaccttg
     7021 aagaggaaga ggaggggtcc cgagaatccc catccctacc gtccagcaaa aagggggacg
     7081 aggaatttga ggcctggctt gaggctcagg acgcaaatct tgaggatgtt cagcgggagt
     7141 tttccgggct gcgagtaatt ggtgatgagg acgaggatgg ttcggaggat ggggaatttt
     7201 cagacctgga tctgtctgac agcgaccatg aaggggatga gggtgggggg gctgttggag
     7261 ggggcaggag tctgcactcc ctgtattcac tgagcgtcgt ctaataaaga tgtctattga
     7321 tctcttttag tgtgaatcat gtctgacgag gggccaggta caggacctgg aaatggccta
     7381 ggagagaagg gagacacatc tggaccagaa ggctccggcg gcagtggacc tcaaagaaga
     7441 gggggtgata accatggacg aggacgggga agaggacgag gacgaggagg cggaagacca
     7501 ggagccccgg gcggctcagg atcagggcca agacatagag atggtgtccg gagaccccaa
     7561 aaacgtccaa gttgcattgg ctgcaaaggg acccacggtg gaacaggagc aggagcagga
     7621 gcgggagggg caggagcagg aggggcagga gcaggaggag gggcaggagc aggaggaggg
     7681 gcaggagggg caggaggggc aggaggggca ggagcaggag gaggggcagg agcaggagga
     7741 ggggcaggag gggcaggagg ggcaggagca ggaggagggg caggagcagg aggaggggca
     7801 ggaggggcag gagcaggagg aggggcagga ggggcaggag gggcaggagc aggaggaggg
     7861 gcaggagcag gaggaggggc aggaggggca ggagcaggag gaggggcagg aggggcagga
     7921 ggggcaggag caggaggagg ggcaggagca ggaggggcag gaggggcagg aggggcagga
     7981 gcaggagggg caggagcagg aggaggggca ggaggggcag gaggggcagg agcaggaggg
     8041 gcaggagcag gaggggcagg agcaggaggg gcaggagcag gaggggcagg aggggcagga
     8101 gcaggagggg caggaggggc aggagcagga ggggcaggag gggcaggagc aggaggaggg
     8161 gcaggagggg caggagcagg aggaggggca ggaggggcag gagcaggagg ggcaggaggg
     8221 gcaggagcag gaggggcagg aggggcagga gcaggagggg caggaggggc aggagcagga
     8281 ggaggggcag gagcaggagg ggcaggagca ggaggtggag gccggggtcg aggaggcagt
     8341 ggaggccggg gtcgaggagg tagtggaggc cggggtcgag gaggtagtgg aggccgccgg
     8401 ggtagaggac gtgaaagagc caggggggga agtcgtgaaa gagccagggg gagaggtcgt
     8461 ggacgtggag aaaagaggcc caggagtccc agtagtcagt catcatcatc cgggtctcca
     8521 ccgcgcaggc cccctccagg tagaaggcca tttttccacc ctgtagggga agccgattat
     8581 tttgaatacc accaagaagg tggcccagat ggtgagcctg acgtgccccc gggagcgata
     8641 gagcagggcc ccgcagatga cccaggagaa ggcccaagca ctggaccccg gggtcagggt
     8701 gatggaggca ggcgcaaaaa aggagggtgg tttggaaagc atcgtggtca aggaggttcc
     8761 aacccgaaat ttgagaacat tgcagaaggt ttaagagctc tcctggctag gagtcacgta
     8821 gaaaggacta ccgacgaagg aacttgggtc gccggtgtgt tcgtatatgg aggtagtaag
     8881 acctcccttt acaacctaag gcgaggaact gcccttgcta ttccacaatg tcgtcttaca
     8941 ccattgagtc gtctcccctt tggaatggcc cctggacccg gcccacaacc tggcccgcta
     9001 agggagtcca ttgtctgtta tttcatggtc tttttacaaa ctcatatatt tgctgaggtt
     9061 ttgaaggatg cgattaagga ccttgttatg acaaagcccg ctcctacctg caatatcagg
     9121 gtgactgtgt gcagctttga cgatggagta gatttgcctc cctggtttcc acctatggtg
     9181 gaaggggctg ccgcggaggg tgatgacgga gatgacggag atgaaggagg tgatggagat
     9241 gagggtgagg aagggcagga gtgatgtaac ttgttaggag acgccctcaa tcgtattaaa
     9301 agccgtgtat tcccccgcac taaagaataa atccccagta gacatcatgc gtgctgttgg
     9361 tgtatttctg gccatctgtc ttgtcaccat tttcgtcctc ccaacatggg gcaattgccg
     9421 gaacccttaa tataacttcg tataatgtat gctatacgaa gttattaggt ccctcgaaga
     9481 ggttcactag cggatctcaa ttgggcatac ccatgttgtc acgtcactca gctccgcgct
     9541 caacaccttc tcgcgttgga aaacattagc gacatttacc tggtgagcaa tcagacatgc
     9601 gacggcttta gcctggcctc cttaaattca cctaagaatg ggagcaacca gcaggaaaag
     9661 gacaagcagc gaaaattcac gcccccttgg gaggtggcgg catatgcaaa ggatagcact
     9721 cccactctac tactgggtat catatgctga ctgtatatgc atgaggatag catatgctac
     9781 ccggatacag attaggatag catatactac ccagatatag attaggatag catatgctac
     9841 ccagatatag attaggatag cctatgctac ccagatataa attaggatag catatactac
     9901 ccagatatag attaggatag catatgctac ccagatatag attaggatag cctatgctac
     9961 ccagatatag attaggatag catatgctac ccagatatag attaggatag catatgctat
    10021 ccagatattt gggtagtata tgctacccag atataaatta ggatagcata tactacccta
    10081 atctctatta ggatagcata tgctacccgg atacagatta ggatagcata tactacccag
    10141 atatagatta ggatagcata tgctacccag atatagatta ggatagccta tgctacccag
    10201 atataaatta ggatagcata tactacccag atatagatta ggatagcata tgctacccag
    10261 atatagatta ggatagccta tgctacccag atatagatta ggatagcata tgctatccag
    10321 atatttgggt agtatatgct acccatggca acattagccc accgtgctct cagcgacctc
    10381 gtgaatatga ggaccaacaa ccctgtgctt ggcgctcagg cgcaagtgtg tgtaatttgt
    10441 cctccagatc gcagcaatcg cgcccctatc ttggcccgcc cacctactta tgcaggtatt
    10501 ccccggggtg ccattagtgg ttttgtgggc aagtggtttg accgcagtgg ttagcggggt
    10561 tacaatcagc caagttatta cacccttatt ttacagtcca aaaccgcagg gcggcgtgtg
    10621 ggggctgacg cgtgccccca ctccacaatt tcaaaaaaaa gagtggccac ttgtctttgt
    10681 ttatgggccc cattggcgtg gagccccgtt taattttcgg gggtgttaga gacaaccagt
    10741 ggagtccgct gctgtcggcg tccactctct ttccccttgt tacaaataga gtgtaacaac
    10801 atggttcacc tgtcttggtc cctgcctggg acacatctta ataaccccag tatcatattg
    10861 cactaggatt atgtgttgcc catagccata aattcgtgtg agatggacat ccagtcttta
    10921 cggcttgtcc ccaccccatg gatttctatt gttaaagata ttcagaatgt ttcattccta
    10981 cactagtatt tattgcccaa ggggtttgtg agggttatat tggtgtcata gcacaatgcc
    11041 accactgaac cccccgtcca aattttattc tgggggcgtc acctgaaacc ttgttttcga
    11101 gcacctcaca tacaccttac tgttcacaac tcagcagtta ttctattagc taaacgaagg
    11161 agaatgaaga agcaggcgaa gattcaggag agttcactgc ccgctccttg atcttcagcc
    11221 actgcccttg tgactaaaat ggttcactac cctcgtggaa tcctgacccc atgtaaataa
    11281 aaccgtgaca gctcatgggg tgggagatat cgctgttcct taggaccctt ttactaaccc
    11341 taattcgata gcatatgctt cccgttgggt aacatatgct attgaattag ggttagtctg
    11401 gatagtatat actactaccc gggaagcata tgctacccgt ttagggttaa caagggggcc
    11461 ttataaacac tattgctaat gccctcttga gggtccgctt atcggtagct acacaggccc
    11521 ctctgattga cgttggtgta gcctcccgta gtcttcctgg gcccctggga ggtacatgtc
    11581 ccccagcatt ggtgtaagag cttcagccaa gagttacaca taaaggcaat gttgtgttgc
    11641 agtccacaga ctgcaaagtc tgctccagga tgaaagccac tcagtgttgg caaatgtgca
    11701 catccattta taaggatgtc aactacagtc agagaacccc tttgtgtttg gtcccccccc
    11761 gtgtcacatg tggaacaggg cccagttggc aagttgtacc aaccaactga agggattaca
    11821 tgcactgccc cgcgaagaag gggcagagat gtcgtagtca ggtttagttc gtccggggcg
    11881 gggcatcgat cctctagagt cgacgctagc ggatccgacg ccgccatctc taggcccgcg
    11941 ccggccccct cgcacagact tgtgggagaa gctcggctac tcccctgccc cggttaattt
    12001 gcatataata tttcctagta actatagagg cttaatgtgc gataaaagac agataatctg
    12061 ttctttttaa tactagctac attttacatg ataggcttgg atttctataa gagatacaaa
    12121 tactaaatta ttattttaaa aaacagcaca aaaggaaact caccctaact gtaaagtaat
    12181 tgtgtgtttt gagactataa atatcccttg gagaaaagcc ttgtttgggc cgactccagt
    12241 ggtaatctac ttcaagagag tagattacca ctggagtctt ttttggaatt cctgcagccc
    12301 gggggatccg ctgcattaat gaatcggcca acgcgcgggg agaggcggtt tgcgtattgg
    12361 gcgctcttcc gcttcctcgc tcactgactc gctgcgctcg gtcgttcggc tgcggcgagc
    12421 ggtatcagct cactcaaagg cggtaatacg gttatccaca gaatcagggg ataacgcagg
    12481 aaagaacatg tgagcaaaag gccagcaaaa ggccaggaac cgtaaaaagg ccgcgttgct
    12541 ggcgtttttc cataggctcc gcccccctga cgagcatcac aaaaatcgac gctcaagtca
    12601 gaggtggcga aacccgacag gactataaag ataccaggcg tttccccctg gaagctccct
    12661 cgtgcgctct cctgttccga ccctgccgct taccggatac ctgtccgcct ttctcccttc
    12721 gggaagcgtg gcgctttctc atagctcacg ctgtaggtat ctcagttcgg tgtaggtcgt
    12781 tcgctccaag ctgggctgtg tgcacgaacc ccccgttcag cccgaccgct gcgccttatc
    12841 cggtaactat cgtcttgagt ccaacccggt aagacacgac ttatcgccac tggcagcagc
    12901 cactggtaac aggattagca gagcgaggta tgtaggcggt gctacagagt tcttgaagtg
    12961 gtggcctaac tacggctaca ctagaagaac agtatttggt atctgcgctc tgctgaagcc
    13021 agttaccttc ggaaaaagag ttggtagctc ttgatccggc aaacaaacca ccgctggtag
    13081 cggtggtttt tttgtttgca agcagcagat tacgcgcaga aaaaaaggat ctcaagaaga
    13141 tcctttgatc ttttctacgg ggtctgacgc tcagtggaac gaaaactcac gttaagggat
    13201 tttggtcatg agattatcaa aaaggatctt cacctagatc cttttaaatt aaaaatgaag
    13261 ttttaaatca atctaaagta tatatgagta aacttggtct gacagttacc aatgcttaat
    13321 cagtgaggca cctatctcag cgatctgtct atttcgttca tccatagttg cctgactccc
    13381 cgtcgtgtag ataactacga tacgggaggg cttaccatct ggccccagtg ctgcaatgat
    13441 accgcgagac ccacgctcac cggctccaga tttatcagca ataaaccagc cagccggaag
    13501 ggccgagcgc agaagtggtc ctgcaacttt atccgcctcc atccagtcta ttaattgttg
    13561 ccgggaagct agagtaagta gttcgccagt taatagtttg cgcaacgttg ttgccattgc
    13621 tacaggcatc gtggtgtcac gctcgtcgtt tggtatggct tcattcagct ccggttccca
    13681 acgatcaagg cgagttacat gatcccccat gttgtgcaaa aaagcggtta gctccttcgg
    13741 tcctccgatc gttgtcagaa gtaagttggc cgcagtgtta tcactcatgg ttatggcagc
    13801 actgcataat tctcttactg tcatgccatc cgtaagatgc ttttctgtga ctggtgagta
    13861 ctcaaccaag tcattctgag aatagtgtat gcggcgaccg agttgctctt gcccggcgtc
    13921 aatacgggat aataccgcgc cacatagcag aactttaaaa gtgctcatca ttggaaaacg
    13981 ttcttcgggg cgaaaactct caaggatctt accgctgttg agatccagtt cgatgtaacc
    14041 cactcgtgca cccaactgat cttcagcatc ttttactttc accagcgttt ctgggtgagc
    14101 aaaaacagga aggcaaaatg ccgcaaaaaa gggaataagg gcgacacgga aatgttgaat
    14161 actcatactc ttcctttttc aatattattg aagcatttat cagggttatt gtctcatgag
    14221 cggatacata tttgaatgta tttagaaaaa taaacaaata ggggttccgc gcacatttcc
    14281 ccgaaaagtg ccacctgg
//
