[The description below was written by a language model from this plasmid's Addgene catalogue record and the feature table of its GenBank file.]
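Description:
pCXLE-hOCT3/4-shp53-F + mCherry-2A-puro is a mammalian expression plasmid built on the pCXLE episomal backbone, intended for non-integrating reprogramming of human cells to induced pluripotent stem cells. It is propagated in E. coli through a high-copy ColE1/pUC-type origin with ampicillin resistance (bla). In mammalian cells it is maintained extrachromosomally by the Epstein-Barr virus oriP origin together with an EBNA1 coding sequence. The catalogue lists the total size as about 14.8 kb, whereas the held sequence record is 14,298 bp, a small discrepancy the record does not explain.

The main payload is human OCT3/4 (POU5F1). The feature table does not annotate this coding sequence, but there is an unannotated gap between the CAG promoter (CMV enhancer, chicken beta-actin promoter and chimeric intron) and a downstream WPRE and rabbit beta-globin polyadenylation signal, which is where it would be expected to sit. A mouse U6 RNA polymerase III promoter is also present. By the plasmid name it presumably drives the p53-targeting short hairpin RNA, though the hairpin itself is not annotated.

The added module, on the opposite strand, is a CMV enhancer/promoter driving mCherry joined through a T2A ribosome-skipping peptide to puromycin N-acetyltransferase, with a bGH poly(A) signal annotated beyond the end of the cassette. This gives separate red fluorescent and drug-resistance proteins from one transcript. Two loxP sites flank the region containing this reporter cassette and EBNA1, so Cre could in principle excise both. According to the stated purpose, the fluorescent and selectable tag allows episome uptake to be traced and dosage to be controlled during reprogramming.
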