Addgene plasmid #74947: pCXLE-hOCT3/4-shp53-F + mCherry-2A-puro
Purpose: Dosage control and tracing of reprogramming episomes
Depositing lab: Ann Zovein. Depositing organization: University of California, San Francisco (UCSF). Publication: Fluorescent tagged episomals for stoichiometric induced pluripotent stem cell reprogramming. Schmitt CE, Morales BM, Schmitz EMH, Hawkins JS, Lizama CO, Zape JP, Hsiao EC, Zovein AC. Stem Cell Res Ther. 2017 Jun 5;8(1):132. doi: 10.1186/s13287-017-0581-7. PubMed 28583172.
Backbone
  Vector backbone: pCXLE
  Total vector size (bp): 14800
  Vector type: Mammalian Expression
  Selectable markers: Puromycin
Growth in bacteria
  Bacterial resistance: Ampicillin, 100 μg/mL
  Growth temperature: 37°C
  Growth strain: DH5alpha
  Copy number: Unknown
Gene/Insert
  Gene/Insert name: Oct3/4
  Species: H. sapiens (human)
  Entrez Gene: POU5F1 (a.k.a. OCT3, OCT4, OCT4Borf1, OTF-3, OTF3, OTF4, Oct-3, Oct-4, Oct3/4)
  Cloning method: Restriction Enzyme; 5′ cloning site FseI (unknown if destroyed); 3′ cloning site AsiSI (unknown if destroyed)
  Sequencing primers: 5′ CMV-F
Terms and licenses: Academic/Nonprofit Terms; Industry Terms: Not Available to Industry
How to cite: pCXLE-hOCT3/4-shp53-F + mCherry-2A-puro was a gift from Ann Zovein (Addgene plasmid # 74947 ; http://n2t.net/addgene:74947 ; RRID:Addgene_74947)
