>Addgene plasmid #74947 | pCXLE-hOCT3/4-shp53-F + mCherry-2A-puro | addgene partial sequence | sequence record 168658 | WPRE-R 5'-CATAGCGTAAAAGGAGCAACA-3'
GTTGATTATCATATGACTAGTCCCCGAAGCTTGAATTCGCCCTTACCTCAGTTTGAATGCATGGGAGAGC
CCAGAGTGGTGACAGANACAGGGGGAAAGGCTTCCCCCTCAGGGAAAGGGACCGAGGAGTACAGTGCAGT
GAAGTGAGGGCTCCCATAGCCTGGGGTACCAAAATGGGGCCCTGGGGCCAGAGGAAAGGACACTGGTCCC
CCTGAGAAAGGAGACCCAGCAGCCTCAAAATCCTCTCGTTGTGCATAGTCGCTGCTTGATCGCTTGCCCT
TCTGGCGCCGGTTACAGAACCACACTCGGACCACATCCTTCTCGAGCCCAAGCTGCTGGGCGATGTGGCT
GATCTGCTGCAGTGTGGGTTTCGGGCACTGCAGGAACAAATTCTCCAGGTTGCCTCTCACTCGGTTCTCG
ATACTGGTTCGCTTTCTCTTTCGGGCCTGCACGAGGGTTTCTGCTTTGCATATCTCCTGAAGATTTTCAT
TGTTGTCAGCTTCCTCCACCCACTTCTGCAGCAAGGGCCGCAGCTTACACATGTTCTTGAAGCTAAGCTG
CAGAGCCTCAAAGCGGCAGATGGTCGTTTGGCTGAATACCTTCCCAAATAGAACCCCCAGGGTGAGCCCC
ACATCGGCCTGTGTATATCCCAGGGTGATCCTCTTCTGCTTCAGGAGCTTGGCAAATTGCTCGAGTTCTT
TCTGCAGAGCTTTGATGTCCTGGGACTCCTCCGGGTTTTGCTCCAGCTTCTCCTTCTC
